Features (pLannotate 1.2.2; 8 found; start..end, strand, type, name):
    126..230     +  promoter       AmpR promoter: bla
    221..301     -  CDS            int (fragment): INT2_ECOLX - Protein inferred from homology: Swiss-Prot protein existence level 3. Putative integrase believed to be involved in the insertion of antibiotic resistance genes into plasmids and transposons. From Escherichia coli.
    387..443     +  CDS            GmR (fragment): gentamycin acetyltransferase; aacC1; confers resistance to gentamycin
    450..1238    +  CDS            aadA: S3AD_ECOLX - Experimental evidence at protein level: Swiss-Prot protein existence level 1. Mediates bacterial resistance to the antibiotics streptomycin and spectinomycin. From Escherichia coli.
   1412..2000    +  rep_origin     ori: high-copy-number ColE1/pMB1/pBR322/pUC origin of replication
   2183..2232    +  CDS            lacI (fragment): lac repressor; lacI; The lac repressor binds to the lac operator to inhibit transcription in E. coli. This inhibition can be relieved by adding lactose or isopropyl-β-D-thiogalactopyranoside (IPTG).
   3708..4670    +  CDS            birA: BIRA_ECOLI - Also known as bioR, dhbB. Experimental evidence at protein level: Swiss-Prot protein existence level 1. Acts both as a biotin--[acetyl-CoA-carboxylase] ligase and a biotin-operon repressor. In the presence of ATP, BirA activates biotin to form the BirA-biotinyl-5'-adenylate (BirA-bio-5'-AMP or holoBirA) complex. HoloBirA can either transfer the biotinyl moiety to the biotin carboxyl carrier protein (BCCP) subunit of acetyl-CoA carboxylase, or bind to the biotin operator site and inhibit transcription of the operon. From Escherichia coli (strain K12).
   4676..4850    +  polyA_signal   CaMV poly(A) signal: cauliflower mosaic virus polyadenylation signal
>Addgene plasmid | pICSL70002 | analyzer sequence | sequence record 75090
CGCTTGAGACCACGAAGTGGCTCTTCAGTGGACGAAAGGGCCTCGTGATACGCCTATTTTTATAGGTTAA
TGTCATGATAATAATGGTTTCTTAGACGTCAGGTGGCACTTTTCGGGGAAATGTGCGCGGAACCCCTATT
TGTTTATTTTTCTAAATACATTCAAATATGTATCCGCTCATGAGACAATAACCCTGATAAATGCTTCAAT
AATATTGAAAAAGGAAGAGTATGCGCTCACGCAACTGGTCCAGAACCTTGACCGAACGCAGCGGTGGTAA
CGGCGCAGTGGCGGTTTTCATGGCTTGTTATGACTGTTTTTTTGGGGTACAGTCTATGCCTCGGGCATCC
AAGCAGCAAGCGCGTTACGCCGTGGGTCGATGTTTGATGTTATGGAGCAGCAACGATGTTACGCAGCAGG
GCAGTCGCCCTAAAACAAAGTTAAACATCATGAGGGAAGCGGTGATCGCCGAAGTATCGACTCAACTATC
AGAGGTAGTTGGCGTCATCGAGCGCCATCTCGAACCGACGTTGCTGGCCGTACATTTGTACGGCTCCGCA
GTGGATGGCGGCCTGAAGCCACACAGCGATATTGATTTGCTGGTTACGGTGACCGTAAGGCTTGATGAAA
CAACGCGGCGAGCTTTGATCAACGACCTTTTGGAAACTTCGGCTTCCCCTGGAGAGAGCGAGATTCTCCG
CGCTGTAGAAGTCACCATTGTTGTGCACGACGACATCATTCCGTGGCGTTATCCAGCTAAGCGCGAACTG
CAATTTGGAGAATGGCAGCGCAATGACATTCTTGCAGGTATCTTCGAGCCAGCCACGATCGACATTGATC
TGGCTATCTTGCTGACAAAAGCAAGAGAACATAGCGTTGCCTTGGTAGGTCCAGCGGCGGAGGAACTCTT
TGATCCGGTTCCTGAACAGGATCTATTTGAGGCGCTAAATGAAACCTTAACGCTATGGAACTCGCCGCCC
GACTGGGCTGGCGATGAGCGAAATGTAGTGCTTACGTTGTCCCGCATTTGGTACAGCGCAGTAACCGGCA
AAATCGCGCCGAAGGATGTCGCTGCCGACTGGGCAATGGAGCGCCTGCCGGCCCAGTATCAGCCCGTCAT
ACTTGAAGCTAGACAGGCTTATCTTGGACAAGAAGAAGATCGCTTGGCCTCGCGCGCAGATCAGTTGGAA
GAATTTGTCCATTACGTAAAAGGCGAGATCACCAAGGTAGTCGGCAAATAACTGTCAGACCAAGTTTACT
CATATATACTTTAGATTGATTTAAAACTTCATTTTTAATTTAAAAGGATCTAGGTGAAGATCCTTTTTGA
TAATCTCATGACCAAAATCCCTTAACGTGAGTTTTCGTTCCACTGAGCGTCAGACCCCGTAGAAAAGATC
AAAGGATCTTCTTGAGATCCTTTTTTTCTGCGCGTAATCTGCTGCTTGCAAACAAAAAAACCACCGCTAC
CAGCGGTGGTTTGTTTGCCGGATCAAGAGCTACCAACTCTTTTTCCGAAGGTAACTGGCTTCAGCAGAGC
GCAGATACCAAATACTGTCCTTCTAGTGTAGCCGTAGTTAGGCCACCACTTCAAGAACTCTGTAGCACCG
CCTACATACCTCGCTCTGCTAATCCTGTTACCAGTGGCTGCTGCCAGTGGCGATAAGTCGTGTCTTACCG
GGTTGGACTCAAGACGATAGTTACCGGATAAGGCGCAGCGGTCGGGCTGAACGGGGGGTTCGTGCACACA
GCCCAGCTTGGAGCGAACGACCTACACCGAACTGAGATACCTACAGCGTGAGCTATGAGAAAGCGCCACG
CTTCCCGAAGGGAGAAAGGCGGACAGGTATCCGGTAAGCGGCAGGGTCGGAACAGGAGAGCGCACGAGGG
AGCTTCCAGGGGGAAACGCCTGGTATCTTTATAGTCCTGTCGGGTTTCGCCACCTCTGACTTGAGCGTCG
ATTTTTGTGATGCTCGTCAGGGGGGCGGAGCCTATGGAAAAACGCCAGCAACGCGGCCTTTTTACGGTTC
CTGGCCTTTTGCTGGCCTTTTGCTCACATGTTCTTTCCTGCGTTATCCCCTGATTCTGTGGATAACCGTA
TTACCGCCTTTGAGTGAGCTGATACCGCTCGCCGCAGCCGAACGACCGAGCGCAGCGAGTCAGTGAGCGA
GGAAGCGGAAGAGCGCCCAATACGCAAACCGCCTCTCCCCGCGCGTTGGCCGATTCATTAATCACTCTGT
GGTCTCAGGAGGGTACCGACAAAATTTAGAACGAACTTAATTATGATCTCAAATACATTGATACATATCT
CATCTAGATCTAGGTTATCATTATGTAAGAAAGTTTTGACGAATATGGCACGACAAAATGGCTAGACTCG
ATGTAATTGGTATCTCAACTCAACATTATACTTATACCAAACATTAGTTAGACAAAATTTAAACAACTAT
TTTTTATGTATGCAAGAGTCAGCATATGTATAATTGATTCAGAATCGTTTTGACGAGTTCGGATGTAGTA
GTAGCCATTATTTAATGTACATACTAATCGTGAATAGTGAATATGATGAAACATTGTATCTTATTGTATA
AATATCCATAAACACATCATGAAAGACACTTTCTTTCACGGTCTGAATTAATTATGATACAATTCTAATA
GAAAACGAATTAAATTACGTTGAATTGTATGAAATCTAATTGAACAAGCCAACCACGACGACGACTAACG
TTGCCTGGATTGACTCGGTTTAAGTTAACCACTAAAAAAACGGAGCTGTCATGTAACACGCGGATCGAGC
AGGTCACAGTCATGAAGCCATCAAAGCAAAAGAACTAATCCAAGGGCTGAGATGATTAATTAGTTTAAAA
ATTAGTTAACACGAGGGAAAAGGCTGTCTGACAGCCAGGTCACGTTATCTTTACCTGTGGTCGAAATGAT
TCGTGTCTGTCGATTTTAATTATTTTTTTGAAAGGCCGAAAATAAAGTTGTAAGAGATAAACCCGCCTAT
ATAAATTCATATATTTTCCTCTCCGCTTTGAATTGTCTCGTTGTCCTCCTCACTTTCATCAGCCGTTTTG
AATCTCCGGCGACTTGACAGAGAAGAACAAGGAAGAAGATTAAGAGAGAAAGTAAGAGATAATCCAGGAG
ATTCATTCTCCGTTTTGAATCTTCCTCAATCTCATCTTCTTCCGCTCTTTCTTTCCAAGGTAATAGGAAC
TTTCTGGATCTACTTTATTTGCTGGATCTCGATCTTGTTTTCTCAATTTCCTTGAGATCTGGAATTCGTT
TAATTTGGATCTGTGAACCTCCACTAAATCTTTTGGTTTTACTAGAATCGATCTAAGTTGACCGATCAGT
TAGCTCGATTATAGCTACCAGAATTTGGCTTGACCTTGATGGAGAGATCCATGTTCATGTTACCTGGGAA
ATGATTTGTATATGTGAATTGAAATCTGAACTGTTGAAGTTAGATTGAATCTGAACACTGTCAATGTTAG
ATTGAATCTGAACACTGTTTAAGGTTAGATGAAGTTTGTGTATAGATTCTTCGAAACTTTAGGATTTGTA
GTGTCGTACGTTGAACAGAAAGCTATTTCTGATTCAATCAGGGTTTATTTGACTGTATTGAACTCTTTTT
GTGTGTTTGCAGCTCATAAAAAATGGCTGAGGCTGATGATATTCAACCAATCGTGTGTGACCTCGAGATG
AAGGATAACACCGTGCCACTGAAATTGATTGCCCTGTTAGCGAACGGTGAATTTCACTCTGGCGAGCAGT
TGGGTGAAACGCTGGGAATGAGCCGGGCGGCTATTAATAAACACATTCAGACACTGCGTGACTGGGGCGT
TGATGTCTTTACCGTTCCGGGTAAAGGATACAGCCTGCCTGAGCCTATCCAGTTACTTAATGCTAAACAG
ATATTGGGTCAGCTGGATGGCGGTAGTGTAGCCGTGCTGCCAGTGATTGACTCCACGAATCAGTACCTTC
TTGATCGTATCGGAGAGCTTAAATCGGGCGATGCTTGCATTGCAGAATACCAGCAGGCTGGCCGTGGTCG
CCGGGGTCGGAAATGGTTTTCGCCTTTTGGCGCAAACTTATATTTGTCGATGTTCTGGCGTCTGGAACAA
GGCCCGGCGGCGGCGATTGGTTTAAGTCTGGTTATCGGTATCGTGATGGCGGAAGTATTACGCAAGCTGG
GTGCAGATAAAGTTCGTGTTAAATGGCCTAATGACCTCTATCTGCAGGATCGCAAGCTGGCAGGCATTCT
GGTGGAGCTGACTGGCAAAACTGGCGATGCGGCGCAAATAGTCATTGGAGCCGGGATCAACATGGCAATG
CGCCGTGTTGAAGAGAGTGTCGTTAATCAGGGGTGGATCACGCTGCAGGAAGCGGGGATCAATCTCGATC
GTAATACGTTGGCGGCCATGCTAATACGTGAATTACGTGCTGCGTTGGAACTCTTCGAACAAGAAGGATT
GGCACCTTATCTGTCGCGCTGGGAAAAGCTGGATAATTTTATTAATCGCCCAGTGAAACTTATCATTGGT
GATAAAGAAATATTTGGCATTTCACGCGGAATAGACAAACAGGGGGCTTTATTACTTGAGCAGGATGGAA
TAATAAAACCCTGGATGGGCGGTGAAATATCCCTGCGTAGTGCAGAAAAATAAGCTTTCTCCATAATAAT
GTGTGAGTAGTTCCCAGATAAGGGAATTAGGGTTCCTATAGGGTTTCGCTCATGTGTTGAGCATATAAGA
AACCCTTAGTATGTATTTGTATTTGTAAAATACTTCTATCAATAAAATTTCTAATTCCTAAAACCAAAAT
CCAGTACTAAAATCCAGATCCCCGTCGACCGATATCCGAATTC
